Addgene plasmid #110859: pLenti-VRERRA-PGK-Puro
Purpose: Lentiviral vector for constitutive expression of Cas9-VRERRA in mammalian cells (codon optimized)
Depositing lab: Lukas Dow. Depositing organization: Cornell University. Publication: Optimized base editors enable efficient editing in cells, organoids and mice. Zafra MP, Schatoff EM, Katti A, Foronda M, Breinig M, Schweitzer AY, Simon A, Han T, Goswami S, Montgomery E, Thibado J, Kastenhuber ER, Sanchez-Rivera FJ, Shi J, Vakoc CR, Lowe SW, Tschaharganeh DF, Dow LE. Nat Biotechnol. 2018 Jul 3. pii: nbt.4194. doi: 10.1038/nbt.4194. PubMed 29969439.
Backbone
  Vector backbone: Adapted from lentiCRISPRv1
  Backbone size w/o insert (bp): 6296
  Vector type: Lentiviral
  Selectable markers: Puromycin
Growth in bacteria
  Bacterial resistance: Ampicillin, 100 μg/mL
  Growth temperature: 30°C
  Growth strain: NEB Stable
  Copy number: Low Copy
Gene/Insert
  Gene/Insert name: Cas9-VRERRA (alt name: VRERRA)
  Species: Synthetic
  Insert size (bp): 4227
  Mutation: D1135V, G1218R, R1335E, T1337R, and NLS sequence at the N-terminus
  Promoter: EF1s
  Tag / fusion protein: FLAG (N terminal on insert)
  Cloning method: Gibson Cloning
  Sequencing primers: 5′ TAAGTGCAGTAGTCGCCGTG; 3′ TTAAGAATACCAGTCAATCTTTC
Terms and licenses: Academic/Nonprofit Terms; Industry Terms: Not Available to Industry
How to cite: pLenti-VRERRA-PGK-Puro was a gift from Lukas Dow (Addgene plasmid # 110859 ; http://n2t.net/addgene:110859 ; RRID:Addgene_110859)
