[The description below was written by a language model from this plasmid's Addgene catalogue record and pLannotate feature annotations shown in this document.]
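Description:
pLenti-VRERRA-PGK-Puro is an 11.7 kb lentiviral transfer plasmid, adapted from lentiCRISPRv1, for constitutive expression of a codon-optimized Cas9 variant in mammalian cells. It has a third-generation-style, self-inactivating HIV-1 architecture. An RSV enhancer/promoter replaces the U3 of the truncated 5' LTR to drive genomic RNA synthesis in packaging cells. It is followed by the Ψ packaging signal with a gag fragment, the Rev response element for Rev-dependent nuclear export, and the cPPT/CTS. A WPRE, which boosts transcript stability and expression, and a ΔU3 3' LTR close the viral unit, with an SV40 poly(A) signal and SV40 origin just downstream. In bacteria the plasmid is maintained through a ColE1/pUC-type origin and ampicillin resistance. The catalogue lists it as low copy even though the annotated origin is nominally high copy. An f1 origin and lac/T7/T3 remnants from the cloning backbone are also present.

Between the LTRs sit two independent expression units. The short EF-1α core promoter (EF1s) drives a Streptococcus pyogenes Cas9 coding sequence, which the annotation software splits into N- and C-terminal portions although they are contiguous. This Cas9 carries the substitutions D1135V, G1218R, R1335E and T1337R, along with an N-terminal FLAG tag and an N-terminal nuclear localization signal. These residues lie in the PAM-interacting region, so the variant is one with altered PAM recognition, although the record does not state the specific PAM. A mouse PGK promoter separately drives puromycin N-acetyltransferase, allowing selection of transduced cells. No sgRNA cassette is annotated, so guides must be supplied from another construct. The two sequence records, one from the depositor and one from the repository, show identical features offset by a few bases. The plasmid comes from work on optimizing genome and base editing tools for cells, organoids and mice.
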