Features (pLannotate 1.2.2; 28 found; start..end, strand, type, name):
      5..231     +  promoter       RSV promoter: Rous sarcoma virus enhancer/promoter
    232..412     +  LTR            5' LTR (truncated): truncated 5' long terminal repeat (LTR) from HIV-1
    459..584     +  misc_feature   HIV-1 Ψ: packaging signal of human immunodeficiency virus type 1
    568..931     +  CDS            HIV-1 gag (fragment): gag protein from human immunodeficiency virus 1; gag
   1077..1310    +  misc_feature   RRE: The Rev response element (RRE) of HIV-1 allows for Rev-dependent mRNA export from the nucleus to the cytoplasm.
   1687..1713    +  CDS            Rev (fragment): human immunodeficiency virus 1 (HIV-1) Rev protein; rev; enhances nuclear export of unspliced and incompletely spliced viral mRNAs
   1723..1840    +  misc_feature   cPPT/CTS: central polypurine tract and central termination sequence of HIV-1
   1909..2120    +  promoter       EF-1α core promoter: core promoter for human elongation factor EF-1α
   2224..3825    +  CDS            Cas9(N): N-terminal portion of Streptococcus pyogenes Cas9 (Zetsche et al., 2015)
   3826..6324    +  CDS            Cas9(C): C-terminal portion of Streptococcus pyogenes Cas9 (Zetsche et al., 2015)
   6387..6886    +  promoter       PGK promoter: mouse phosphoglycerate kinase 1 promoter
   6907..7506    +  CDS            PuroR: puromycin N-acetyltransferase; pac from Streptomyces alboniger; confers resistance to puromycin
   7522..8110    +  misc_feature   WPRE: woodchuck hepatitis virus posttranscriptional regulatory element
   8161..8180    +  misc_feature   cPPT/CTS (fragment): central polypurine tract and central termination sequence of HIV-1
   8182..8415    +  LTR            3' LTR (ΔU3): self-inactivating 3' long terminal repeat (LTR) from HIV-1
   8493..8614    +  polyA_signal   SV40 poly(A) signal: SV40 polyadenylation signal
   8654..8789    +  rep_origin     SV40 ori: SV40 origin of replication
   8810..8828    -  promoter       T7 promoter: promoter for bacteriophage T7 RNA polymerase
   8836..8991    +  CDS            lacZα (fragment): LacZα fragment of β-galactosidase; lacZ fragment
   8996..9424    +  rep_origin     f1 ori (sequence partly withheld): f1 bacteriophage origin of replication; arrow indicates direction of (+) strand synthesis
   9477..9581    +  promoter       AmpR promoter: bla
   9582..10442   +  CDS            AmpR: β-lactamase; bla; confers resistance to ampicillin, carbenicillin, and related antibiotics
  10613..11201   +  rep_origin     ori: high-copy-number ColE1/pMB1/pBR322/pUC origin of replication
  11384..11476   +  CDS            lacI (fragment): lac repressor; lacI; The lac repressor binds to the lac operator to inhibit transcription in E. coli. This inhibition can be relieved by adding lactose or isopropyl-β-D-thiogalactopyranoside (IPTG).
  11489..11510   +  protein_bind   CAP binding site: CAP binding activates transcription in the presence of cAMP. E. coli catabolite activator protein
  11525..11555   +  promoter       lac promoter: promoter for the E. coli lac operon
  11559..11581   +  protein_bind   lac operator (fragment): The lac repressor binds to the lac operator to inhibit transcription in E. coli. This inhibition can be relieved by adding lactose or isopropyl-β-D-thiogalactopyranoside (IPTG). lac repressor encoded by lacI
  11624..11642   +  promoter       T3 promoter: promoter for bacteriophage T3 RNA polymerase
>Addgene plasmid #110859 | pLenti-VRERRA-PGK-Puro | depositor full sequence | sequence record 208411 | Full Sequence
TTAATGTAGTCTTATGCAATACTCTTGTAGTCTTGCAACATGGTAACGATGAGTTAGCAACATGCCTTAC
AAGGAGAGAAAAAGCACCGTGCATGCCGATTGGTGGAAGTAAGGTGGTACGATCGTGCCTTATTAGGAAG
GCAACAGACGGGTCTGACATGGATTGGACGAACCACTGAATTGCCGCATTGCAGAGATATTGTATTTAAG
TGCCTAGCTCGATACATAAACGGGTCTCTCTGGTTAGACCAGATCTGAGCCTGGGAGCTCTCTGGCTAAC
TAGGGAACCCACTGCTTAAGCCTCAATAAAGCTTGCCTTGAGTGCTTCAAGTAGTGTGTGCCCGTCTGTT
GTGTGACTCTGGTAACTAGAGATCCCTCAGACCCTTTTAGTCAGTGTGGAAAATCTCTAGCAGTGGCGCC
CGAACAGGGACTTGAAAGCGAAAGGGAAACCAGAGGAGCTCTCTCGACGCAGGACTCGGCTTGCTGAAGC
GCGCACGGCAAGAGGCGAGGGGCGGCGACTGGTGAGTACGCCAAAAATTTTGACTAGCGGAGGCTAGAAG
GAGAGAGATGGGTGCGAGAGCGTCAGTATTAAGCGGGGGAGAATTAGATCGCGATGGGAAAAAATTCGGT
TAAGGCCAGGGGGAAAGAAAAAATATAAATTAAAACATATAGTATGGGCAAGCAGGGAGCTAGAACGATT
CGCAGTTAATCCTGGCCTGTTAGAAACATCAGAAGGCTGTAGACAAATACTGGGACAGCTACAACCATCC
CTTCAGACAGGATCAGAAGAACTTAGATCATTATATAATACAGTAGCAACCCTCTATTGTGTGCATCAAA
GGATAGAGATAAAAGACACCAAGGAAGCTTTAGACAAGATAGAGGAAGAGCAAAACAAAAGTAAGACCAC
CGCACAGCAAGCGGCCGCTGATCTTCAGACCTGGAGGAGGAGATATGAGGGACAATTGGAGAAGTGAATT
ATATAAATATAAAGTAGTAAAAATTGAACCATTAGGAGTAGCACCCACCAAGGCAAAGAGAAGAGTGGTG
CAGAGAGAAAAAAGAGCAGTGGGAATAGGAGCTTTGTTCCTTGGGTTCTTGGGAGCAGCAGGAAGCACTA
TGGGCGCAGCGTCAATGACGCTGACGGTACAGGCCAGACAATTATTGTCTGGTATAGTGCAGCAGCAGAA
CAATTTGCTGAGGGCTATTGAGGCGCAACAGCATCTGTTGCAACTCACAGTCTGGGGCATCAAGCAGCTC
CAGGCAAGAATCCTGGCTGTGGAAAGATACCTAAAGGATCAACAGCTCCTGGGGATTTGGGGTTGCTCTG
GAAAACTCATTTGCACCACTGCTGTGCCTTGGAATGCTAGTTGGAGTAATAAATCTCTGGAACAGATTTG
GAATCACACGACCTGGATGGAGTGGGACAGAGAAATTAACAATTACACAAGCTTAATACACTCCTTAATT
GAAGAATCGCAAAACCAGCAAGAAAAGAATGAACAAGAATTATTGGAATTAGATAAATGGGCAAGTTTGT
GGAATTGGTTTAACATAACAAATTGGCTGTGGTATATAAAATTATTCATAATGATAGTAGGAGGCTTGGT
AGGTTTAAGAATAGTTTTTGCTGTACTTTCTATAGTGAATAGAGTTAGGCAGGGATATTCACCATTATCG
TTTCAGACCCACCTCCCAACCCCGAGGGGACCCAGACCACAATTTTAAAAGAAAAGGGGGGATTGGGGGG
TACAGTGCAGGGGAAAGAATAGTAGACATAATAGCAACAGACATACAAACTAAAGAATTACAAAAACAAA
TTACAAAAATTCAAAATTTTCGGGTTTATTACAGGGACAGCAGAGATCCACTTTGGCGCCGGCTCGAGTG
GCTCCGGTGCCCGTCAGTGGGCAGAGCGCACATCGCCCACAGTCCCCGAGAAGTTGGGGGGAGGGGTCGG
CAATTGAACCGGTGCCTAGAGAAGGTGGCGCGGGGTAAACTGGGAAAGTGATGTCGTGTACTGGCTCCGC
CTTTTTCCCGAGGGTGGGGGAGAACCGTATATAAGTGCAGTAGTCGCCGTGAACGTTCTTTTTCGCAACG
GGTTTGCCGCCAGAACACAGGTGTCGTGACGCGGGATCCGCCACCATGGATTACAAAGACGATGACGATA
AGATGGCCCCAAAGAAGAAGCGGAAGGTCGGTATCCACGGAGTCCCAGCAGCCGACAAGAAGTACAGCAT
CGGCCTGGACATCGGCACCAACTCTGTGGGCTGGGCCGTGATCACCGACGAGTACAAGGTGCCCAGCAAG
AAATTCAAGGTGCTGGGCAACACCGACCGGCACAGCATCAAGAAGAACCTGATCGGAGCCCTGCTGTTCG
ACAGCGGCGAAACAGCCGAGGCCACCCGGCTGAAGAGAACCGCCAGAAGAAGATACACCAGACGGAAGAA
CCGGATCTGCTATCTGCAAGAGATCTTCAGCAACGAGATGGCCAAGGTGGACGACAGCTTCTTCCACAGA
CTGGAAGAGTCCTTCCTGGTGGAAGAGGATAAGAAGCACGAGCGGCACCCCATCTTCGGCAACATCGTGG
ACGAGGTGGCCTACCACGAGAAGTACCCCACCATCTACCACCTGAGAAAGAAACTGGTGGACAGCACCGA
CAAGGCCGACCTGCGGCTGATCTATCTGGCCCTGGCCCACATGATCAAGTTCCGGGGCCACTTCCTGATC
GAGGGCGACCTGAACCCCGACAACAGCGACGTGGACAAGCTGTTCATCCAGCTGGTGCAGACCTACAACC
AGCTGTTCGAGGAAAACCCCATCAACGCCAGCGGCGTGGACGCCAAGGCCATCCTGTCTGCCAGACTGAG
CAAGAGCAGACGGCTGGAAAATCTGATCGCCCAGCTGCCCGGCGAGAAGAAGAATGGCCTGTTCGGAAAC
CTGATTGCCCTGAGCCTGGGCCTGACCCCCAACTTCAAGAGCAACTTCGACCTGGCCGAGGATGCCAAAC
TGCAGCTGAGCAAGGACACCTACGACGACGACCTGGACAACCTGCTGGCCCAGATCGGCGACCAGTACGC
CGACCTGTTTCTGGCCGCCAAGAACCTGTCCGACGCCATCCTGCTGAGCGACATCCTGAGAGTGAACACC
GAGATCACCAAGGCCCCCCTGAGCGCCTCTATGATCAAGAGATACGACGAGCACCACCAGGACCTGACCC
TGCTGAAAGCTCTCGTGCGGCAGCAGCTGCCTGAGAAGTACAAAGAGATTTTCTTCGACCAGAGCAAGAA
CGGCTACGCCGGCTACATTGACGGCGGAGCCAGCCAGGAAGAGTTCTACAAGTTCATCAAGCCCATCCTG
GAAAAGATGGACGGCACCGAGGAACTGCTCGTGAAGCTGAACAGAGAGGACCTGCTGCGGAAGCAGCGGA
CCTTCGACAACGGCAGCATCCCCCACCAGATCCACCTGGGAGAGCTGCACGCCATTCTGCGGCGGCAGGA
AGATTTTTACCCATTCCTGAAGGACAACCGGGAAAAGATCGAGAAGATCCTGACCTTCCGCATCCCCTAC
TACGTGGGCCCTCTGGCCAGGGGAAACAGCAGATTCGCCTGGATGACCAGAAAGAGCGAGGAAACCATCA
CCCCCTGGAACTTCGAGGAAGTGGTGGACAAGGGCGCTTCCGCCCAGAGCTTCATCGAGCGGATGACCAA
CTTCGATAAGAACCTGCCCAACGAGAAGGTGCTGCCCAAGCACAGCCTGCTGTACGAGTACTTCACCGTG
TATAACGAGCTGACCAAAGTGAAATACGTGACCGAGGGAATGAGAAAGCCCGCCTTCCTGAGCGGCGAGC
AGAAAAAGGCCATCGTGGACCTGCTGTTCAAGACCAACCGGAAAGTGACCGTGAAGCAGCTGAAAGAGGA
CTACTTCAAGAAAATCGAGTGCTTCGACTCCGTGGAAATCTCCGGCGTGGAAGATCGGTTCAACGCCTCC
CTGGGCACATACCACGATCTGCTGAAAATTATCAAGGACAAGGACTTCCTGGACAATGAGGAAAACGAGG
ACATTCTGGAAGATATCGTGCTGACCCTGACACTGTTTGAGGACAGAGAGATGATCGAGGAACGGCTGAA
AACCTATGCCCACCTGTTCGACGACAAAGTGATGAAGCAGCTGAAGCGGCGGAGATACACCGGCTGGGGC
AGGCTGAGCCGGAAGCTGATCAACGGCATCCGGGACAAGCAGTCCGGCAAGACAATCCTGGATTTCCTGA
AGTCCGACGGCTTCGCCAACAGAAACTTCATGCAGCTGATCCACGACGACAGCCTGACCTTTAAAGAGGA
CATCCAGAAAGCCCAGGTGTCCGGCCAGGGCGATAGCCTGCACGAGCACATTGCCAATCTGGCCGGCAGC
CCCGCCATTAAGAAGGGCATCCTGCAGACAGTGAAGGTGGTGGACGAGCTCGTGAAAGTGATGGGCCGGC
ACAAGCCCGAGAACATCGTGATCGAAATGGCCAGAGAGAACCAGACCACCCAGAAGGGACAGAAGAACAG
CCGCGAGAGAATGAAGCGGATCGAAGAGGGCATCAAAGAGCTGGGCAGCCAGATCCTGAAAGAACACCCC
GTGGAAAACACCCAGCTGCAGAACGAGAAGCTGTACCTGTACTACCTGCAGAATGGGCGGGATATGTACG
TGGACCAGGAACTGGACATCAACCGGCTGTCCGACTACGATGTGGACCATATCGTGCCTCAGAGCTTTCT
GAAGGACGACTCCATCGACAACAAGGTGCTGACCAGAAGCGACAAGAACCGGGGCAAGAGCGACAACGTG
CCCTCCGAAGAGGTCGTGAAGAAGATGAAGAACTACTGGCGGCAGCTGCTGAACGCCAAGCTGATTACCC
AGAGAAAGTTCGACAATCTGACCAAGGCCGAGAGAGGCGGCCTGAGCGAACTGGATAAGGCCGGCTTCAT
CAAGAGACAGCTGGTGGAAACCCGGCAGATCACAAAGCACGTGGCACAGATCCTGGACTCCCGGATGAAC
ACTAAGTACGACGAGAATGACAAGCTGATCCGGGAAGTGAAAGTGATCACCCTGAAGTCCAAGCTGGTGT
CCGATTTCCGGAAGGATTTCCAGTTTTACAAAGTGCGCGAGATCAACAACTACCACCACGCCCACGACGC
CTACCTGAACGCCGTCGTGGGAACCGCCCTGATCAAAAAGTACCCTAAGCTGGAAAGCGAGTTCGTGTAC
GGCGACTACAAGGTGTACGACGTGCGGAAGATGATCGCCAAGAGCGAGCAGGAAATCGGCAAGGCTACCG
CCAAGTACTTCTTCTACAGCAACATCATGAACTTTTTCAAGACCGAGATTACCCTGGCCAACGGCGAGAT
CCGGAAGCGGCCTCTGATCGAGACAAACGGCGAAACCGGGGAGATCGTGTGGGATAAGGGCCGGGATTTT
GCCACCGTGCGGAAAGTGCTGAGCATGCCCCAAGTGAATATCGTGAAAAAGACCGAGGTGCAGACAGGCG
GCTTCAGCAAAGAGTCTATCCTGCCCAAGAGGAACAGCGATAAGCTGATCGCCAGAAAGAAGGACTGGGA
CCCTAAGAAGTACGGCGGCTTCGTCAGCCCCACCGTGGCCTATTCTGTGCTGGTGGTGGCCAAAGTGGAA
AAGGGCAAGTCCAAGAAACTGAAGAGTGTGAAAGAGCTGCTGGGGATCACCATCATGGAAAGAAGCAGCT
TCGAGAAGAATCCCATCGACTTTCTGGAAGCCAAGGGCTACAAAGAAGTGAAAAAGGACCTGATCATCAA
GCTGCCTAAGTACTCCCTGTTCGAGCTGGAAAACGGCCGGAAGAGAATGCTGGCCTCTGCCAGGGAACTG
CAGAAGGGAAACGAACTGGCCCTGCCCTCCAAATATGTGAACTTCCTGTACCTGGCCAGCCACTATGAGA
AGCTGAAGGGCTCCCCCGAGGATAATGAGCAGAAACAGCTGTTTGTGGAACAGCACAAGCACTACCTGGA
CGAGATCATCGAGCAGATCAGCGAGTTCTCCAAGAGAGTGATCCTGGCCGACGCTAATCTGGACAAAGTG
CTGTCCGCCTACAACAAGCACCGGGATAAGCCCATCAGAGAGCAGGCCGAGAATATCATCCACCTGTTTA
CCCTGACCAATCTGGGAGCCCCTGCCGCCTTCAAGTACTTTGACACCACCATCGACCGGAAGGAGTACAG
GAGCACCAAAGAGGTGCTGGACGCCACCCTGATCCACCAGAGCATCACCGGCCTGTACGAGACACGGATC
GACCTGTCTCAGCTGGGAGGCGACAAGCGTCCTGCTGCTACTAAGAAAGCTGGTCAAGCTAAGAAAAAGA
AATAAGCTAGCCTACCGGGTAGGGGAGGCGCTTTTCCCAAGGCAGTCTGGAGCATGCGCTTTAGCAGCCC
CGCTGGGCACTTGGCGCTACACAAGTGGCCTCTGGCCTCGCACACATTCCACATCCACCGGTAGGCGCCA
ACCGGCTCCGTTCTTTGGTGGCCCCTTCGCGCCACCTTCTACTCCTCCCCTAGTCAGGAAGTTCCCCCCC
GCCCCGCAGCTCGCGTCGTGCAGGACGTGACAAATGGAAGTAGCACGTCTCACTAGTCTCGTGCAGATGG
ACAGCACCGCTGAGCAATGGAAGCGGGTAGGCCTTTGGGGCAGCGGCCAATAGCAGCTTTGCTCCTTCGC
TTTCTGGGCTCAGAGGCTGGGAAGGGGTGGGTCCGGGGGCGGGCTCAGGGGCGGGCTCAGGGGCGGGGCG
GGCGCCCGAAGGTCCTCCGGAGGCCCGGCATTCTGCACGCTTCAAAAGCGCACGTCTGCCGCGCTGTTCT
CCTCTTCCTCATCTCCGGGCCTTTCGACCTGCAGCCCAAGCTTACCATGACCGAGTACAAGCCCACGGTG
CGCCTCGCCACCCGCGACGACGTCCCCAGGGCCGTACGCACCCTCGCCGCCGCGTTCGCCGACTACCCCG
CCACGCGCCACACCGTCGATCCGGACCGCCACATCGAGCGGGTCACCGAGCTGCAAGAACTCTTCCTCAC
GCGCGTCGGGCTCGACATCGGCAAGGTGTGGGTCGCGGACGACGGCGCCGCGGTGGCGGTCTGGACCACG
CCGGAGAGCGTCGAAGCGGGGGCGGTGTTCGCCGAGATCGGCCCGCGCATGGCCGAGTTGAGCGGTTCCC
GGCTGGCCGCGCAGCAACAGATGGAAGGCCTCCTGGCGCCGCACCGGCCCAAGGAGCCCGCGTGGTTCCT
GGCCACCGTCGGCGTCTCGCCCGACCACCAGGGCAAGGGTCTGGGCAGCGCCGTCGTGCTCCCCGGAGTG
GAGGCGGCCGAGCGCGCCGGGGTGCCCGCCTTCCTGGAGACCTCCGCGCCCCGCAACCTCCCCTTCTACG
AGCGGCTCGGCTTCACCGTCACCGCCGACGTCGAGGTGCCCGAAGGACCGCGCACCTGGTGCATGACCCG
CAAGCCCGGTGCCTGAACGCGTTAAGTCGACAATCAACCTCTGGATTACAAAATTTGTGAAAGATTGACT
GGTATTCTTAACTATGTTGCTCCTTTTACGCTATGTGGATACGCTGCTTTAATGCCTTTGTATCATGCTA
TTGCTTCCCGTATGGCTTTCATTTTCTCCTCCTTGTATAAATCCTGGTTGCTGTCTCTTTATGAGGAGTT
GTGGCCCGTTGTCAGGCAACGTGGCGTGGTGTGCACTGTGTTTGCTGACGCAACCCCCACTGGTTGGGGC
ATTGCCACCACCTGTCAGCTCCTTTCCGGGACTTTCGCTTTCCCCCTCCCTATTGCCACGGCGGAACTCA
TCGCCGCCTGCCTTGCCCGCTGCTGGACAGGGGCTCGGCTGTTGGGCACTGACAATTCCGTGGTGTTGTC
GGGGAAATCATCGTCCTTTCCTTGGCTGCTCGCCTGTGTTGCCACCTGGATTCTGCGCGGGACGTCCTTC
TGCTACGTCCCTTCGGCCCTCAATCCAGCGGACCTTCCTTCCCGCGGCCTGCTGCCGGCTCTGCGGCCTC
TTCCGCGTCTTCGCCTTCGCCCTCAGACGAGTCGGATCTCCCTTTGGGCCGCCTCCCCGCGTCGACTTTA
AGACCAATGACTTACAAGGCAGCTGTAGATCTTAGCCACTTTTTAAAAGAAAAGGGGGGACTGGAAGGGC
TAATTCACTCCCAACGAAGACAAGATCTGCTTTTTGCTTGTACTGGGTCTCTCTGGTTAGACCAGATCTG
AGCCTGGGAGCTCTCTGGCTAACTAGGGAACCCACTGCTTAAGCCTCAATAAAGCTTGCCTTGAGTGCTT
CAAGTAGTGTGTGCCCGTCTGTTGTGTGACTCTGGTAACTAGAGATCCCTCAGACCCTTTTAGTCAGTGT
GGAAAATCTCTAGCAGTACGTATAGTAGTTCATGTCATCTTATTATTCAGTATTTATAACTTGCAAAGAA
ATGAATATCAGAGAGTGAGAGGAACTTGTTTATTGCAGCTTATAATGGTTACAAATAAAGCAATAGCATC
ACAAATTTCACAAATAAAGCATTTTTTTCACTGCATTCTAGTTGTGGTTTGTCCAAACTCATCAATGTAT
CTTATCATGTCTGGCTCTAGCTATCCCGCCCCTAACTCCGCCCATCCCGCCCCTAACTCCGCCCAGTTCC
GCCCATTCTCCGCCCCATGGCTGACTAATTTTTTTTATTTATGCAGAGGCCGAGGCCGCCTCGGCCTCTG
AGCTATTCCAGAAGTAGTGAGGAGGCTTTTTTGGAGGCCTAGGGACGTACCCAATTCGCCCTATAGTGAG
TCGTATTACGCGCGCTCACTGGCCGTCGTTTTACAACGTCGTGACTGGGAAAACCCTGGCGTTACCCAAC
TTAATCGCCTTGCAGCACATCCCCCTTTCGCCAGCTGGCGTAATAGCGAAGAGGCCCGCACCGATCGCCC
TTCCCAACAGTTGCGCAGCCTGAATGGCGAATGGG
[124 nt withheld, positions 8996-9119]
C
[91 nt withheld, positions 9121-9211]
A
[49 nt withheld, positions 9213-9261]
CCTTTGACGTTGGAGTCCACGTTCTTT
[37 nt withheld, positions 9289-9325]
ACCCTATCTCGGTCTATTCTTTTGATTTATAAGGGATTTTGCCGATTTCGGCCTATTGGTTAAAAAATGA
GCTGATTTAACAAAAATTTAACGCGAATTTTAACAAAATATTAACGCTTACAATTTAGGTGGCACTTTTC
GGGGAAATGTGCGCGGAACCCCTATTTGTTTATTTTTCTAAATACATTCAAATATGTATCCGCTCATGAG
ACAATAACCCTGATAAATGCTTCAATAATATTGAAAAAGGAAGAGTATGAGTATTCAACATTTCCGTGTC
GCCCTTATTCCCTTTTTTGCGGCATTTTGCCTTCCTGTTTTTGCTCACCCAGAAACGCTGGTGAAAGTAA
AAGATGCTGAAGATCAGTTGGGTGCACGAGTGGGTTACATCGAACTGGATCTCAACAGCGGTAAGATCCT
TGAGAGTTTTCGCCCCGAAGAACGTTTTCCAATGATGAGCACTTTTAAAGTTCTGCTATGTGGCGCGGTA
TTATCCCGTATTGACGCCGGGCAAGAGCAACTCGGTCGCCGCATACACTATTCTCAGAATGACTTGGTTG
AGTACTCACCAGTCACAGAAAAGCATCTTACGGATGGCATGACAGTAAGAGAATTATGCAGTGCTGCCAT
AACCATGAGTGATAACACTGCGGCCAACTTACTTCTGACAACGATCGGAGGACCGAAGGAGCTAACCGCT
TTTTTGCACAACATGGGGGATCATGTAACTCGCCTTGATCGTTGGGAACCGGAGCTGAATGAAGCCATAC
CAAACGACGAGCGTGACACCACGATGCCTGTAGCAATGGCAACAACGTTGCGCAAACTATTAACTGGCGA
ACTACTTACTCTAGCTTCCCGGCAACAATTAATAGACTGGATGGAGGCGGATAAAGTTGCAGGACCACTT
CTGCGCTCGGCCCTTCCGGCTGGCTGGTTTATTGCTGATAAATCTGGAGCCGGTGAGCGTGGGTCTCGCG
GTATCATTGCAGCACTGGGGCCAGATGGTAAGCCCTCCCGTATCGTAGTTATCTACACGACGGGGAGTCA
GGCAACTATGGATGAACGAAATAGACAGATCGCTGAGATAGGTGCCTCACTGATTAAGCATTGGTAACTG
TCAGACCAAGTTTACTCATATATACTTTAGATTGATTTAAAACTTCATTTTTAATTTAAAAGGATCTAGG
TGAAGATCCTTTTTGATAATCTCATGACCAAAATCCCTTAACGTGAGTTTTCGTTCCACTGAGCGTCAGA
CCCCGTAGAAAAGATCAAAGGATCTTCTTGAGATCCTTTTTTTCTGCGCGTAATCTGCTGCTTGCAAACA
AAAAAACCACCGCTACCAGCGGTGGTTTGTTTGCCGGATCAAGAGCTACCAACTCTTTTTCCGAAGGTAA
CTGGCTTCAGCAGAGCGCAGATACCAAATACTGTTCTTCTAGTGTAGCCGTAGTTAGGCCACCACTTCAA
GAACTCTGTAGCACCGCCTACATACCTCGCTCTGCTAATCCTGTTACCAGTGGCTGCTGCCAGTGGCGAT
AAGTCGTGTCTTACCGGGTTGGACTCAAGACGATAGTTACCGGATAAGGCGCAGCGGTCGGGCTGAACGG
GGGGTTCGTGCACACAGCCCAGCTTGGAGCGAACGACCTACACCGAACTGAGATACCTACAGCGTGAGCT
ATGAGAAAGCGCCACGCTTCCCGAAGGGAGAAAGGCGGACAGGTATCCGGTAAGCGGCAGGGTCGGAACA
GGAGAGCGCACGAGGGAGCTTCCAGGGGGAAACGCCTGGTATCTTTATAGTCCTGTCGGGTTTCGCCACC
TCTGACTTGAGCGTCGATTTTTGTGATGCTCGTCAGGGGGGCGGAGCCTATGGAAAAACGCCAGCAACGC
GGCCTTTTTACGGTTCCTGGCCTTTTGCTGGCCTTTTGCTCACATGTTCTTTCCTGCGTTATCCCCTGAT
TCTGTGGATAACCGTATTACCGCCTTTGAGTGAGCTGATACCGCTCGCCGCAGCCGAACGACCGAGCGCA
GCGAGTCAGTGAGCGAGGAAGCGGAAGAGCGCCCAATACGCAAACCGCCTCTCCCCGCGCGTTGGCCGAT
TCATTAATGCAGCTGGCACGACAGGTTTCCCGACTGGAAAGCGGGCAGTGAGCGCAACGCAATTAATGTG
AGTTAGCTCACTCATTAGGCACCCCAGGCTTTACACTTTATGCTTCCGGCTCGTATGTTGTGTGGAATTG
TGAGCGGATAACAATTTCACACAGGAAACAGCTATGACCATGATTACGCCAAGCGCGCAATTAACCCTCA
CTAAAGGGAACAAAAGCTGGAGCTGCAAGC
