Features (pLannotate 1.2.2; 28 found; start..end, strand, type, name):
    224..404     +  LTR            5' LTR (truncated): truncated 5' long terminal repeat (LTR) from HIV-1
    451..576     +  misc_feature   HIV-1 Ψ: packaging signal of human immunodeficiency virus type 1
    560..923     +  CDS            HIV-1 gag (fragment): gag protein from human immunodeficiency virus 1; gag
   1069..1302    +  misc_feature   RRE: The Rev response element (RRE) of HIV-1 allows for Rev-dependent mRNA export from the nucleus to the cytoplasm.
   1679..1705    +  CDS            Rev (fragment): human immunodeficiency virus 1 (HIV-1) Rev protein; rev; enhances nuclear export of unspliced and incompletely spliced viral mRNAs
   1715..1832    +  misc_feature   cPPT/CTS: central polypurine tract and central termination sequence of HIV-1
   1901..2112    +  promoter       EF-1α core promoter: core promoter for human elongation factor EF-1α
   2216..3817    +  CDS            Cas9(N): N-terminal portion of Streptococcus pyogenes Cas9 (Zetsche et al., 2015)
   3818..6316    +  CDS            Cas9(C): C-terminal portion of Streptococcus pyogenes Cas9 (Zetsche et al., 2015)
   6379..6878    +  promoter       PGK promoter: mouse phosphoglycerate kinase 1 promoter
   6899..7498    +  CDS            PuroR: puromycin N-acetyltransferase; pac from Streptomyces alboniger; confers resistance to puromycin
   7514..8102    +  misc_feature   WPRE: woodchuck hepatitis virus posttranscriptional regulatory element
   8153..8172    +  misc_feature   cPPT/CTS (fragment): central polypurine tract and central termination sequence of HIV-1
   8174..8407    +  LTR            3' LTR (ΔU3): self-inactivating 3' long terminal repeat (LTR) from HIV-1
   8485..8606    +  polyA_signal   SV40 poly(A) signal: SV40 polyadenylation signal
   8646..8781    +  rep_origin     SV40 ori: SV40 origin of replication
   8802..8820    -  promoter       T7 promoter: promoter for bacteriophage T7 RNA polymerase
   8828..8983    +  CDS            lacZα (fragment): LacZα fragment of β-galactosidase; lacZ fragment
   8988..9416    +  rep_origin     f1 ori (sequence partly withheld): f1 bacteriophage origin of replication; arrow indicates direction of (+) strand synthesis
   9469..9573    +  promoter       AmpR promoter: bla
   9574..10434   +  CDS            AmpR: β-lactamase; bla; confers resistance to ampicillin, carbenicillin, and related antibiotics
  10605..11193   +  rep_origin     ori: high-copy-number ColE1/pMB1/pBR322/pUC origin of replication
  11376..11468   +  CDS            lacI (fragment): lac repressor; lacI; The lac repressor binds to the lac operator to inhibit transcription in E. coli. This inhibition can be relieved by adding lactose or isopropyl-β-D-thiogalactopyranoside (IPTG).
  11481..11502   +  protein_bind   CAP binding site: CAP binding activates transcription in the presence of cAMP. E. coli catabolite activator protein
  11517..11547   +  promoter       lac promoter: promoter for the E. coli lac operon
  11551..11573   +  protein_bind   lac operator (fragment): The lac repressor binds to the lac operator to inhibit transcription in E. coli. This inhibition can be relieved by adding lactose or isopropyl-β-D-thiogalactopyranoside (IPTG). lac repressor encoded by lacI
  11616..11634   +  promoter       T3 promoter: promoter for bacteriophage T3 RNA polymerase
  11662..223     +  promoter       RSV promoter (across the origin): Rous sarcoma virus enhancer/promoter
>Addgene plasmid #110859 | pLenti-VRERRA-PGK-Puro | addgene full sequence | sequence record 211464 | Addgene NGS Result
GTCTTATGCAATACTCTTGTAGTCTTGCAACATGGTAACGATGAGTTAGCAACATGCCTTACAAGGAGAG
AAAAAGCACCGTGCATGCCGATTGGTGGAAGTAAGGTGGTACGATCGTGCCTTATTAGGAAGGCAACAGA
CGGGTCTGACATGGATTGGACGAACCACTGAATTGCCGCATTGCAGAGATATTGTATTTAAGTGCCTAGC
TCGATACATAAACGGGTCTCTCTGGTTAGACCAGATCTGAGCCTGGGAGCTCTCTGGCTAACTAGGGAAC
CCACTGCTTAAGCCTCAATAAAGCTTGCCTTGAGTGCTTCAAGTAGTGTGTGCCCGTCTGTTGTGTGACT
CTGGTAACTAGAGATCCCTCAGACCCTTTTAGTCAGTGTGGAAAATCTCTAGCAGTGGCGCCCGAACAGG
GACTTGAAAGCGAAAGGGAAACCAGAGGAGCTCTCTCGACGCAGGACTCGGCTTGCTGAAGCGCGCACGG
CAAGAGGCGAGGGGCGGCGACTGGTGAGTACGCCAAAAATTTTGACTAGCGGAGGCTAGAAGGAGAGAGA
TGGGTGCGAGAGCGTCAGTATTAAGCGGGGGAGAATTAGATCGCGATGGGAAAAAATTCGGTTAAGGCCA
GGGGGAAAGAAAAAATATAAATTAAAACATATAGTATGGGCAAGCAGGGAGCTAGAACGATTCGCAGTTA
ATCCTGGCCTGTTAGAAACATCAGAAGGCTGTAGACAAATACTGGGACAGCTACAACCATCCCTTCAGAC
AGGATCAGAAGAACTTAGATCATTATATAATACAGTAGCAACCCTCTATTGTGTGCATCAAAGGATAGAG
ATAAAAGACACCAAGGAAGCTTTAGACAAGATAGAGGAAGAGCAAAACAAAAGTAAGACCACCGCACAGC
AAGCGGCCGCTGATCTTCAGACCTGGAGGAGGAGATATGAGGGACAATTGGAGAAGTGAATTATATAAAT
ATAAAGTAGTAAAAATTGAACCATTAGGAGTAGCACCCACCAAGGCAAAGAGAAGAGTGGTGCAGAGAGA
AAAAAGAGCAGTGGGAATAGGAGCTTTGTTCCTTGGGTTCTTGGGAGCAGCAGGAAGCACTATGGGCGCA
GCGTCAATGACGCTGACGGTACAGGCCAGACAATTATTGTCTGGTATAGTGCAGCAGCAGAACAATTTGC
TGAGGGCTATTGAGGCGCAACAGCATCTGTTGCAACTCACAGTCTGGGGCATCAAGCAGCTCCAGGCAAG
AATCCTGGCTGTGGAAAGATACCTAAAGGATCAACAGCTCCTGGGGATTTGGGGTTGCTCTGGAAAACTC
ATTTGCACCACTGCTGTGCCTTGGAATGCTAGTTGGAGTAATAAATCTCTGGAACAGATTTGGAATCACA
CGACCTGGATGGAGTGGGACAGAGAAATTAACAATTACACAAGCTTAATACACTCCTTAATTGAAGAATC
GCAAAACCAGCAAGAAAAGAATGAACAAGAATTATTGGAATTAGATAAATGGGCAAGTTTGTGGAATTGG
TTTAACATAACAAATTGGCTGTGGTATATAAAATTATTCATAATGATAGTAGGAGGCTTGGTAGGTTTAA
GAATAGTTTTTGCTGTACTTTCTATAGTGAATAGAGTTAGGCAGGGATATTCACCATTATCGTTTCAGAC
CCACCTCCCAACCCCGAGGGGACCCAGACCACAATTTTAAAAGAAAAGGGGGGATTGGGGGGTACAGTGC
AGGGGAAAGAATAGTAGACATAATAGCAACAGACATACAAACTAAAGAATTACAAAAACAAATTACAAAA
ATTCAAAATTTTCGGGTTTATTACAGGGACAGCAGAGATCCACTTTGGCGCCGGCTCGAGTGGCTCCGGT
GCCCGTCAGTGGGCAGAGCGCACATCGCCCACAGTCCCCGAGAAGTTGGGGGGAGGGGTCGGCAATTGAA
CCGGTGCCTAGAGAAGGTGGCGCGGGGTAAACTGGGAAAGTGATGTCGTGTACTGGCTCCGCCTTTTTCC
CGAGGGTGGGGGAGAACCGTATATAAGTGCAGTAGTCGCCGTGAACGTTCTTTTTCGCAACGGGTTTGCC
GCCAGAACACAGGTGTCGTGACGCGGGATCCGCCACCATGGATTACAAAGACGATGACGATAAGATGGCC
CCAAAGAAGAAGCGGAAGGTCGGTATCCACGGAGTCCCAGCAGCCGACAAGAAGTACAGCATCGGCCTGG
ACATCGGCACCAACTCTGTGGGCTGGGCCGTGATCACCGACGAGTACAAGGTGCCCAGCAAGAAATTCAA
GGTGCTGGGCAACACCGACCGGCACAGCATCAAGAAGAACCTGATCGGAGCCCTGCTGTTCGACAGCGGC
GAAACAGCCGAGGCCACCCGGCTGAAGAGAACCGCCAGAAGAAGATACACCAGACGGAAGAACCGGATCT
GCTATCTGCAAGAGATCTTCAGCAACGAGATGGCCAAGGTGGACGACAGCTTCTTCCACAGACTGGAAGA
GTCCTTCCTGGTGGAAGAGGATAAGAAGCACGAGCGGCACCCCATCTTCGGCAACATCGTGGACGAGGTG
GCCTACCACGAGAAGTACCCCACCATCTACCACCTGAGAAAGAAACTGGTGGACAGCACCGACAAGGCCG
ACCTGCGGCTGATCTATCTGGCCCTGGCCCACATGATCAAGTTCCGGGGCCACTTCCTGATCGAGGGCGA
CCTGAACCCCGACAACAGCGACGTGGACAAGCTGTTCATCCAGCTGGTGCAGACCTACAACCAGCTGTTC
GAGGAAAACCCCATCAACGCCAGCGGCGTGGACGCCAAGGCCATCCTGTCTGCCAGACTGAGCAAGAGCA
GACGGCTGGAAAATCTGATCGCCCAGCTGCCCGGCGAGAAGAAGAATGGCCTGTTCGGAAACCTGATTGC
CCTGAGCCTGGGCCTGACCCCCAACTTCAAGAGCAACTTCGACCTGGCCGAGGATGCCAAACTGCAGCTG
AGCAAGGACACCTACGACGACGACCTGGACAACCTGCTGGCCCAGATCGGCGACCAGTACGCCGACCTGT
TTCTGGCCGCCAAGAACCTGTCCGACGCCATCCTGCTGAGCGACATCCTGAGAGTGAACACCGAGATCAC
CAAGGCCCCCCTGAGCGCCTCTATGATCAAGAGATACGACGAGCACCACCAGGACCTGACCCTGCTGAAA
GCTCTCGTGCGGCAGCAGCTGCCTGAGAAGTACAAAGAGATTTTCTTCGACCAGAGCAAGAACGGCTACG
CCGGCTACATTGACGGCGGAGCCAGCCAGGAAGAGTTCTACAAGTTCATCAAGCCCATCCTGGAAAAGAT
GGACGGCACCGAGGAACTGCTCGTGAAGCTGAACAGAGAGGACCTGCTGCGGAAGCAGCGGACCTTCGAC
AACGGCAGCATCCCCCACCAGATCCACCTGGGAGAGCTGCACGCCATTCTGCGGCGGCAGGAAGATTTTT
ACCCATTCCTGAAGGACAACCGGGAAAAGATCGAGAAGATCCTGACCTTCCGCATCCCCTACTACGTGGG
CCCTCTGGCCAGGGGAAACAGCAGATTCGCCTGGATGACCAGAAAGAGCGAGGAAACCATCACCCCCTGG
AACTTCGAGGAAGTGGTGGACAAGGGCGCTTCCGCCCAGAGCTTCATCGAGCGGATGACCAACTTCGATA
AGAACCTGCCCAACGAGAAGGTGCTGCCCAAGCACAGCCTGCTGTACGAGTACTTCACCGTGTATAACGA
GCTGACCAAAGTGAAATACGTGACCGAGGGAATGAGAAAGCCCGCCTTCCTGAGCGGCGAGCAGAAAAAG
GCCATCGTGGACCTGCTGTTCAAGACCAACCGGAAAGTGACCGTGAAGCAGCTGAAAGAGGACTACTTCA
AGAAAATCGAGTGCTTCGACTCCGTGGAAATCTCCGGCGTGGAAGATCGGTTCAACGCCTCCCTGGGCAC
ATACCACGATCTGCTGAAAATTATCAAGGACAAGGACTTCCTGGACAATGAGGAAAACGAGGACATTCTG
GAAGATATCGTGCTGACCCTGACACTGTTTGAGGACAGAGAGATGATCGAGGAACGGCTGAAAACCTATG
CCCACCTGTTCGACGACAAAGTGATGAAGCAGCTGAAGCGGCGGAGATACACCGGCTGGGGCAGGCTGAG
CCGGAAGCTGATCAACGGCATCCGGGACAAGCAGTCCGGCAAGACAATCCTGGATTTCCTGAAGTCCGAC
GGCTTCGCCAACAGAAACTTCATGCAGCTGATCCACGACGACAGCCTGACCTTTAAAGAGGACATCCAGA
AAGCCCAGGTGTCCGGCCAGGGCGATAGCCTGCACGAGCACATTGCCAATCTGGCCGGCAGCCCCGCCAT
TAAGAAGGGCATCCTGCAGACAGTGAAGGTGGTGGACGAGCTCGTGAAAGTGATGGGCCGGCACAAGCCC
GAGAACATCGTGATCGAAATGGCCAGAGAGAACCAGACCACCCAGAAGGGACAGAAGAACAGCCGCGAGA
GAATGAAGCGGATCGAAGAGGGCATCAAAGAGCTGGGCAGCCAGATCCTGAAAGAACACCCCGTGGAAAA
CACCCAGCTGCAGAACGAGAAGCTGTACCTGTACTACCTGCAGAATGGGCGGGATATGTACGTGGACCAG
GAACTGGACATCAACCGGCTGTCCGACTACGATGTGGACCATATCGTGCCTCAGAGCTTTCTGAAGGACG
ACTCCATCGACAACAAGGTGCTGACCAGAAGCGACAAGAACCGGGGCAAGAGCGACAACGTGCCCTCCGA
AGAGGTCGTGAAGAAGATGAAGAACTACTGGCGGCAGCTGCTGAACGCCAAGCTGATTACCCAGAGAAAG
TTCGACAATCTGACCAAGGCCGAGAGAGGCGGCCTGAGCGAACTGGATAAGGCCGGCTTCATCAAGAGAC
AGCTGGTGGAAACCCGGCAGATCACAAAGCACGTGGCACAGATCCTGGACTCCCGGATGAACACTAAGTA
CGACGAGAATGACAAGCTGATCCGGGAAGTGAAAGTGATCACCCTGAAGTCCAAGCTGGTGTCCGATTTC
CGGAAGGATTTCCAGTTTTACAAAGTGCGCGAGATCAACAACTACCACCACGCCCACGACGCCTACCTGA
ACGCCGTCGTGGGAACCGCCCTGATCAAAAAGTACCCTAAGCTGGAAAGCGAGTTCGTGTACGGCGACTA
CAAGGTGTACGACGTGCGGAAGATGATCGCCAAGAGCGAGCAGGAAATCGGCAAGGCTACCGCCAAGTAC
TTCTTCTACAGCAACATCATGAACTTTTTCAAGACCGAGATTACCCTGGCCAACGGCGAGATCCGGAAGC
GGCCTCTGATCGAGACAAACGGCGAAACCGGGGAGATCGTGTGGGATAAGGGCCGGGATTTTGCCACCGT
GCGGAAAGTGCTGAGCATGCCCCAAGTGAATATCGTGAAAAAGACCGAGGTGCAGACAGGCGGCTTCAGC
AAAGAGTCTATCCTGCCCAAGAGGAACAGCGATAAGCTGATCGCCAGAAAGAAGGACTGGGACCCTAAGA
AGTACGGCGGCTTCGTCAGCCCCACCGTGGCCTATTCTGTGCTGGTGGTGGCCAAAGTGGAAAAGGGCAA
GTCCAAGAAACTGAAGAGTGTGAAAGAGCTGCTGGGGATCACCATCATGGAAAGAAGCAGCTTCGAGAAG
AATCCCATCGACTTTCTGGAAGCCAAGGGCTACAAAGAAGTGAAAAAGGACCTGATCATCAAGCTGCCTA
AGTACTCCCTGTTCGAGCTGGAAAACGGCCGGAAGAGAATGCTGGCCTCTGCCAGGGAACTGCAGAAGGG
AAACGAACTGGCCCTGCCCTCCAAATATGTGAACTTCCTGTACCTGGCCAGCCACTATGAGAAGCTGAAG
GGCTCCCCCGAGGATAATGAGCAGAAACAGCTGTTTGTGGAACAGCACAAGCACTACCTGGACGAGATCA
TCGAGCAGATCAGCGAGTTCTCCAAGAGAGTGATCCTGGCCGACGCTAATCTGGACAAAGTGCTGTCCGC
CTACAACAAGCACCGGGATAAGCCCATCAGAGAGCAGGCCGAGAATATCATCCACCTGTTTACCCTGACC
AATCTGGGAGCCCCTGCCGCCTTCAAGTACTTTGACACCACCATCGACCGGAAGGAGTACAGGAGCACCA
AAGAGGTGCTGGACGCCACCCTGATCCACCAGAGCATCACCGGCCTGTACGAGACACGGATCGACCTGTC
TCAGCTGGGAGGCGACAAGCGTCCTGCTGCTACTAAGAAAGCTGGTCAAGCTAAGAAAAAGAAATAAGCT
AGCCTACCGGGTAGGGGAGGCGCTTTTCCCAAGGCAGTCTGGAGCATGCGCTTTAGCAGCCCCGCTGGGC
ACTTGGCGCTACACAAGTGGCCTCTGGCCTCGCACACATTCCACATCCACCGGTAGGCGCCAACCGGCTC
CGTTCTTTGGTGGCCCCTTCGCGCCACCTTCTACTCCTCCCCTAGTCAGGAAGTTCCCCCCCGCCCCGCA
GCTCGCGTCGTGCAGGACGTGACAAATGGAAGTAGCACGTCTCACTAGTCTCGTGCAGATGGACAGCACC
GCTGAGCAATGGAAGCGGGTAGGCCTTTGGGGCAGCGGCCAATAGCAGCTTTGCTCCTTCGCTTTCTGGG
CTCAGAGGCTGGGAAGGGGTGGGTCCGGGGGCGGGCTCAGGGGCGGGCTCAGGGGCGGGGCGGGCGCCCG
AAGGTCCTCCGGAGGCCCGGCATTCTGCACGCTTCAAAAGCGCACGTCTGCCGCGCTGTTCTCCTCTTCC
TCATCTCCGGGCCTTTCGACCTGCAGCCCAAGCTTACCATGACCGAGTACAAGCCCACGGTGCGCCTCGC
CACCCGCGACGACGTCCCCAGGGCCGTACGCACCCTCGCCGCCGCGTTCGCCGACTACCCCGCCACGCGC
CACACCGTCGATCCGGACCGCCACATCGAGCGGGTCACCGAGCTGCAAGAACTCTTCCTCACGCGCGTCG
GGCTCGACATCGGCAAGGTGTGGGTCGCGGACGACGGCGCCGCGGTGGCGGTCTGGACCACGCCGGAGAG
CGTCGAAGCGGGGGCGGTGTTCGCCGAGATCGGCCCGCGCATGGCCGAGTTGAGCGGTTCCCGGCTGGCC
GCGCAGCAACAGATGGAAGGCCTCCTGGCGCCGCACCGGCCCAAGGAGCCCGCGTGGTTCCTGGCCACCG
TCGGCGTCTCGCCCGACCACCAGGGCAAGGGTCTGGGCAGCGCCGTCGTGCTCCCCGGAGTGGAGGCGGC
CGAGCGCGCCGGGGTGCCCGCCTTCCTGGAGACCTCCGCGCCCCGCAACCTCCCCTTCTACGAGCGGCTC
GGCTTCACCGTCACCGCCGACGTCGAGGTGCCCGAAGGACCGCGCACCTGGTGCATGACCCGCAAGCCCG
GTGCCTGATTCTAGAAAGTCGACAATCAACCTCTGGATTACAAAATTTGTGAAAGATTGACTGGTATTCT
TAACTATGTTGCTCCTTTTACGCTATGTGGATACGCTGCTTTAATGCCTTTGTATCATGCTATTGCTTCC
CGTATGGCTTTCATTTTCTCCTCCTTGTATAAATCCTGGTTGCTGTCTCTTTATGAGGAGTTGTGGCCCG
TTGTCAGGCAACGTGGCGTGGTGTGCACTGTGTTTGCTGACGCAACCCCCACTGGTTGGGGCATTGCCAC
CACCTGTCAGCTCCTTTCCGGGACTTTCGCTTTCCCCCTCCCTATTGCCACGGCGGAACTCATCGCCGCC
TGCCTTGCCCGCTGCTGGACAGGGGCTCGGCTGTTGGGCACTGACAATTCCGTGGTGTTGTCGGGGAAAT
CATCGTCCTTTCCTTGGCTGCTCGCCTGTGTTGCCACCTGGATTCTGCGCGGGACGTCCTTCTGCTACGT
CCCTTCGGCCCTCAATCCAGCGGACCTTCCTTCCCGCGGCCTGCTGCCGGCTCTGCGGCCTCTTCCGCGT
CTTCGCCTTCGCCCTCAGACGAGTCGGATCTCCCTTTGGGCCGCCTCCCCGCGTCGACTTTAAGACCAAT
GACTTACAAGGCAGCTGTAGATCTTAGCCACTTTTTAAAAGAAAAGGGGGGACTGGAAGGGCTAATTCAC
TCCCAACGAAGACAAGATCTGCTTTTTGCTTGTACTGGGTCTCTCTGGTTAGACCAGATCTGAGCCTGGG
AGCTCTCTGGCTAACTAGGGAACCCACTGCTTAAGCCTCAATAAAGCTTGCCTTGAGTGCTTCAAGTAGT
GTGTGCCCGTCTGTTGTGTGACTCTGGTAACTAGAGATCCCTCAGACCCTTTTAGTCAGTGTGGAAAATC
TCTAGCAGTACGTATAGTAGTTCATGTCATCTTATTATTCAGTATTTATAACTTGCAAAGAAATGAATAT
CAGAGAGTGAGAGGAACTTGTTTATTGCAGCTTATAATGGTTACAAATAAAGCAATAGCATCACAAATTT
CACAAATAAAGCATTTTTTTCACTGCATTCTAGTTGTGGTTTGTCCAAACTCATCAATGTATCTTATCAT
GTCTGGCTCTAGCTATCCCGCCCCTAACTCCGCCCATCCCGCCCCTAACTCCGCCCAGTTCCGCCCATTC
TCCGCCCCATGGCTGACTAATTTTTTTTATTTATGCAGAGGCCGAGGCCGCCTCGGCCTCTGAGCTATTC
CAGAAGTAGTGAGGAGGCTTTTTTGGAGGCCTAGGGACGTACCCAATTCGCCCTATAGTGAGTCGTATTA
CGCGCGCTCACTGGCCGTCGTTTTACAACGTCGTGACTGGGAAAACCCTGGCGTTACCCAACTTAATCGC
CTTGCAGCACATCCCCCTTTCGCCAGCTGGCGTAATAGCGAAGAGGCCCGCACCGATCGCCCTTCCCAAC
AGTTGCGCAGCCTGAATGGCGAATGGG
[124 nt withheld, positions 8988-9111]
C
[91 nt withheld, positions 9113-9203]
A
[49 nt withheld, positions 9205-9253]
CCTTTGACGTTGGAGTCCACGTTCTTT
[37 nt withheld, positions 9281-9317]
ACCCTATCTCGGTCTATTCTTTTGATTTATAAGGGATTTTGCCGATTTCGGCCTATTGGTTAAAAAATGA
GCTGATTTAACAAAAATTTAACGCGAATTTTAACAAAATATTAACGCTTACAATTTAGGTGGCACTTTTC
GGGGAAATGTGCGCGGAACCCCTATTTGTTTATTTTTCTAAATACATTCAAATATGTATCCGCTCATGAG
ACAATAACCCTGATAAATGCTTCAATAATATTGAAAAAGGAAGAGTATGAGTATTCAACATTTCCGTGTC
GCCCTTATTCCCTTTTTTGCGGCATTTTGCCTTCCTGTTTTTGCTCACCCAGAAACGCTGGTGAAAGTAA
AAGATGCTGAAGATCAGTTGGGTGCACGAGTGGGTTACATCGAACTGGATCTCAACAGCGGTAAGATCCT
TGAGAGTTTTCGCCCCGAAGAACGTTTTCCAATGATGAGCACTTTTAAAGTTCTGCTATGTGGCGCGGTA
TTATCCCGTATTGACGCCGGGCAAGAGCAACTCGGTCGCCGCATACACTATTCTCAGAATGACTTGGTTG
AGTACTCACCAGTCACAGAAAAGCATCTTACGGATGGCATGACAGTAAGAGAATTATGCAGTGCTGCCAT
AACCATGAGTGATAACACTGCGGCCAACTTACTTCTGACAACGATCGGAGGACCGAAGGAGCTAACCGCT
TTTTTGCACAACATGGGGGATCATGTAACTCGCCTTGATCGTTGGGAACCGGAGCTGAATGAAGCCATAC
CAAACGACGAGCGTGACACCACGATGCCTGTAGCAATGGCAACAACGTTGCGCAAACTATTAACTGGCGA
ACTACTTACTCTAGCTTCCCGGCAACAATTAATAGACTGGATGGAGGCGGATAAAGTTGCAGGACCACTT
CTGCGCTCGGCCCTTCCGGCTGGCTGGTTTATTGCTGATAAATCTGGAGCCGGTGAGCGTGGGTCTCGCG
GTATCATTGCAGCACTGGGGCCAGATGGTAAGCCCTCCCGTATCGTAGTTATCTACACGACGGGGAGTCA
GGCAACTATGGATGAACGAAATAGACAGATCGCTGAGATAGGTGCCTCACTGATTAAGCATTGGTAACTG
TCAGACCAAGTTTACTCATATATACTTTAGATTGATTTAAAACTTCATTTTTAATTTAAAAGGATCTAGG
TGAAGATCCTTTTTGATAATCTCATGACCAAAATCCCTTAACGTGAGTTTTCGTTCCACTGAGCGTCAGA
CCCCGTAGAAAAGATCAAAGGATCTTCTTGAGATCCTTTTTTTCTGCGCGTAATCTGCTGCTTGCAAACA
AAAAAACCACCGCTACCAGCGGTGGTTTGTTTGCCGGATCAAGAGCTACCAACTCTTTTTCCGAAGGTAA
CTGGCTTCAGCAGAGCGCAGATACCAAATACTGTTCTTCTAGTGTAGCCGTAGTTAGGCCACCACTTCAA
GAACTCTGTAGCACCGCCTACATACCTCGCTCTGCTAATCCTGTTACCAGTGGCTGCTGCCAGTGGCGAT
AAGTCGTGTCTTACCGGGTTGGACTCAAGACGATAGTTACCGGATAAGGCGCAGCGGTCGGGCTGAACGG
GGGGTTCGTGCACACAGCCCAGCTTGGAGCGAACGACCTACACCGAACTGAGATACCTACAGCGTGAGCT
ATGAGAAAGCGCCACGCTTCCCGAAGGGAGAAAGGCGGACAGGTATCCGGTAAGCGGCAGGGTCGGAACA
GGAGAGCGCACGAGGGAGCTTCCAGGGGGAAACGCCTGGTATCTTTATAGTCCTGTCGGGTTTCGCCACC
TCTGACTTGAGCGTCGATTTTTGTGATGCTCGTCAGGGGGGCGGAGCCTATGGAAAAACGCCAGCAACGC
GGCCTTTTTACGGTTCCTGGCCTTTTGCTGGCCTTTTGCTCACATGTTCTTTCCTGCGTTATCCCCTGAT
TCTGTGGATAACCGTATTACCGCCTTTGAGTGAGCTGATACCGCTCGCCGCAGCCGAACGACCGAGCGCA
GCGAGTCAGTGAGCGAGGAAGCGGAAGAGCGCCCAATACGCAAACCGCCTCTCCCCGCGCGTTGGCCGAT
TCATTAATGCAGCTGGCACGACAGGTTTCCCGACTGGAAAGCGGGCAGTGAGCGCAACGCAATTAATGTG
AGTTAGCTCACTCATTAGGCACCCCAGGCTTTACACTTTATGCTTCCGGCTCGTATGTTGTGTGGAATTG
TGAGCGGATAACAATTTCACACAGGAAACAGCTATGACCATGATTACGCCAAGCGCGCAATTAACCCTCA
CTAAAGGGAACAAAAGCTGGAGCTGCAAGCTTAATGTA
